Addgene plasmid #230276: AiP13192 - pAAV-AiE0539h-minBG-SYFP2-WPRE3-BGHpA (Alias: CN3192)
Purpose: AiE0539h is an enhancer sequence, designed to drive AAV-mediated transgene expression in specific populations of brain cells
Depositing lab: Allen Institute for Brain Science & Boaz Levi. Depositing organization: Allen Institute. Publication: A suite of enhancer AAVs and transgenic mouse lines for genetic access to cortical cell types. Ben-Simon Y, Hooper M, Narayan S, Daigle TL, Dwivedi D, Way SW, Oster A, Stafford DA, Mich JK, Taormina MJ, Martinez RA, Opitz-Araya X, Roth JR, Alexander JR, Allen S, Amster A, Arbuckle J, Ayala A, Baker PM, Bakken TE, Barcelli T, Barta S, Bendrick J, Bertagnolli D, Bielstein C, Bishwakarma P, Bowlus J, Boyer G, Brouner K, Casian B, Casper T, Chakka AB, Chakrabarty R, Chance RK, Chavan S, Clark M, Colbert K, Collman F, Daniel S, Departee M, DiValentin P, Donadio N, Dotson N, Egdorf T, Fliss T, Gabitto M, Garcia J, Gary A, Gasperini M, Gloe J, Goldy J, Gore BB, Graybuck L, Greisman N, Haeseleer F, Halterman C, Haradon Z, Hastings SD, Helback O, Ho W, Hockemeyer D, Huang C, Huff S, Hunker A, Johansen N, Jones D, Juneau Z, Kalmbach B, Kannan M, Khem S, Kussick E, Kutsal R, Larsen R, Lee C, Lee AY, Leibly M, Lenz GH, Li S, Liang E, Lusk N, Madigan Z, Malloy J, Malone J, McCue R, Melchor J, Mollenkopf T, Moosman S, Morin E, Newman D, Ng L, Ngo K, Omstead V, Otto S, Oyama A, Pena N, Pham T, Phillips E, Pom CA, Potekhina L, Ransford S, Ray PL, Rette D, Reynoldson C, Rimorin C, Rocha D, Ruiz A, Sanchez REA, Sawyer L, Sedeno-Cortes A, Sevigny JP, Shapovalova N, Shepard N, Shulga L, Sigler AR, Siverts L, Soliman S, Somasundaram S, Staats B, Stewart K, Szelenyi E, Tieu M, Trader C, Tran A, van Velthoven CTJ, Walker M, Wang Y, Weed N, Wirthlin M, Wood T, Wynalda B, Yao Z, Zhou T, Ariza J, Dee N, Reding M, Ronellenfitch K, Mufti S, Sunkin SM, Smith KA, Esposito L, Waters J, Thyagarajan B, Yao S, Lein ES, Zeng H, Levi BP, Ngai J, Ting JT, Tasic B. Cell. 2025 May 16:S0092-8674(25)00513-6. doi: 10.1016/j.cell.2025.05.002. PubMed 40403729.
Backbone
  Vector backbone: pAAV2
  Vector type: AAV
Growth in bacteria
  Bacterial resistance: Ampicillin, 100 μg/mL
  Growth temperature: 37°C
  Growth strain: NEB Stable
  Copy number: High Copy
Gene/Insert
  Gene/Insert name: SYFP2
  Species: Synthetic
  Promoter: minBG
  Cloning method: Gibson Cloning
Terms and licenses: Academic/Nonprofit Terms; Industry Terms: Not Available to Industry
How to cite: AiP13192 - pAAV-AiE0539h-minBG-SYFP2-WPRE3-BGHpA (Alias: CN3192) was a gift from Allen Institute for Brain Science & Boaz Levi (Addgene plasmid # 230276 ; http://n2t.net/addgene:230276 ; RRID:Addgene_230276)
