[The description below was written by a language model from this plasmid's Addgene catalogue record and pLannotate feature annotations shown in this document.]
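Description:
AiP13192 - pAAV-AiE0539h-minBG-SYFP2-WPRE3-BGHpA (alias CN3192) is a 4,523 nt AAV transfer plasmid built on a pAAV2 backbone and intended for packaging a reporter genome into recombinant adeno-associated virus. In bacteria it replicates from a high-copy ColE1/pUC-type origin and is selected with ampicillin through the AmpR β-lactamase gene and its promoter. The backbone also carries an f1 phage origin and short remnants of the pBR322 rop and bom regions. One AAV2 inverted terminal repeat is annotated in full, while the other is detected only as two short fragments. This may reflect the difficulty of sequencing or annotating ITRs, but the record does not settle whether that repeat is intact.

Between the ITRs lies a compact expression cassette. The enhancer AiE0539h is placed upstream of minBG, a minimal beta-globin promoter that has little activity on its own, so transcription depends largely on the enhancer. Neither element was picked up by the automated annotation, but they presumably occupy the unannotated stretch between the SYFP2 coding sequence and the fragmentary ITR. The cassette drives SYFP2, a rapidly maturing monomeric yellow fluorescent protein derived from Aequorea victoria. It is followed by WPRE3, a shortened woodchuck hepatitis virus posttranscriptional element (annotated as two WPRE fragments) that boosts transcript expression, and by the bovine growth hormone polyadenylation signal.

The stated purpose is to drive AAV-mediated transgene expression in specific populations of brain cells, as part of a collection of enhancer AAVs for genetic access to cortical cell types. The fluorescent reporter lets users see which cells the enhancer labels. The record does not state which cell population AiE0539h targets.
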