Features (pLannotate 1.2.2; 14 found; start..end, strand, type, name):
    168..203     +  CDS            rop (fragment): Rop protein, which maintains plasmids at low copy number; rop
    305..354     +  misc_feature   bom (fragment): basis of mobility region from pBR322
    355..810     -  rep_origin     f1 ori (sequence partly withheld): f1 bacteriophage origin of replication; arrow indicates direction of (+) strand synthesis
    829..880     +  misc_feature   bom (fragment): basis of mobility region from pBR322
    885..1025    -  repeat_region  AAV2 ITR: inverted terminal repeat of adeno-associated virus serotype 2 inverted
   1143..1254    -  polyA_signal   bGH poly(A) signal: bovine growth hormone polyadenylation signal
   1271..1351    -  misc_feature   WPRE (fragment): woodchuck hepatitis virus posttranscriptional regulatory element
   1357..1514    -  misc_feature   WPRE (fragment): woodchuck hepatitis virus posttranscriptional regulatory element
   1554..2270    -  CDS            SYFP2: SYFP2 is a basic (constitutively fluorescent) yellow fluorescent protein published in 2006, derived from Aequorea victoria. It is reported to be a very rapidly-maturing monomer with moderate acid sensitivity.
   2716..2743    -  repeat_region  AAV2 ITR (fragment): inverted terminal repeat of adeno-associated virus serotype 2 inverted
   2772..2799    -  repeat_region  AAV2 ITR (fragment): inverted terminal repeat of adeno-associated virus serotype 2 inverted
   2872..3460    -  rep_origin     ori: high-copy-number ColE1/pMB1/pBR322/pUC origin of replication
   3631..4491    -  CDS            AmpR: β-lactamase; bla; confers resistance to ampicillin, carbenicillin, and related antibiotics
   4492..73      -  promoter       AmpR promoter (across the origin): bla
>Addgene plasmid #230276 | AiP13192 - pAAV-AiE0539h-minBG-SYFP2-WPRE3-BGHpA (Alias: CN3192) | addgene full sequence | sequence record 470597 | Addgene NGS Result
ATCAGGGTTATTGTCTCATGAGCGGATACATATTTGAATGTATTTAGAAAAATAAACAAATAGGGGTTCC
GCGCACATTTCCCCGAAAAGTGCCACCTGACGTCTAAGAAACCATTATTATCATGACATTAACCTATAAA
AATAGGCGTATCACGAGGCCCTTTCGTCTCGCGCGTTTCGGTGATGACGGTGAAAACCTCTGACACATGC
AGCTCCCGGAGACGGTCACAGCTTGTCTGTAAGCGGATGCCGGGAGCAGACAAGCCCGTCAGGGCGCGTC
AGCGGGTGTTGGCGGGTGTCGGGGCTGGCTTAACTATGCGGCATCAGAGCAGATTGTACTGAGAGTGCAC
CATAAAATTGTAAACGTTAATATTTTGTTAAAATTCGCGTTAAATTTTTGTTAAATCAGCTCATTTTTTA
ACCAATAGACCGAAATCGGCAAAATCCCTTATAAATCAAAAGAATAGCCCGAGATAGAGT
[37 nt withheld, positions 481-517]
AAAGAACGTGGACTCCAACGTCAAAGG
[141 nt withheld, positions 545-685]
G
[46 nt withheld, positions 687-732]
A
[95 nt withheld, positions 734-828]
TATGCGGTGTGAAATACCGCACAGATGCGTAAGGAGAAAATACCGCATCAGGCGCCCCTGCAGGCAGCTG
CGCGCTCGCTCGCTCACTGAGGCCGCCCGGGCAAAGCCCGGGCGTCGGGCGACCTTTGGTCGCCCGGCCT
CAGTGAGCGAGCGAGCGCGCAGAGAGGGAGTGGCCAACTCCATCACTAGGGGTTCCTGCGGCCGCTCGGT
CCGCACGTGAGATCTCATGCCTGCTATTGTCTTCCCAATCCTCCCCCTTGCTGTCCTGCCCCACCCCACC
CCCCAGAATAGAATGACACCTACTCAGACAATGCGATGCAATTTCCTCATTTTATTAGGAAAGGACAGTG
GGAGTGGCACCTTCCAGGGTCAAGGAAGGCACGGGGGAGGGGCAAACAACAGATGGCTGGCAACTAGAAG
GCACAGTCGAAGATCTCTCGAGCCACGGAATTGTCAGTGCCCAACAGCCGAGCCCCTGTCCAGCAGCGGG
CAAGGCAGGCGGCGATGAGTTCCGCCGTGGCAAGAACTAACCAGGATTTATACAAGGAGGAGAAAATGAA
AGCCATACGGGAAGCAATAGCATGATACAAAGGCATTAAAGCAGCGTATCCACATAGCGTAAAAGGAGCA
ACATAGTTAAGAATACCAGTCAATCTTTCACAAATTTTGTAATCCAGAGGTTGATTATGATATCGAATTC
GCGGCCGCGGCGCGCCGTCGACTTACTTGTACAGCTCGTCCATGCCGAGAGTGATCCCGGCGGCGGTCAC
GAACTCCAGCAGGACCATGTGATCGCGCTTCTCGTTGGGGTCTTTGCTCAGCTTGGACTGGTAGCTCAGG
TAGTGGTTGTCGGGCAGCAGCACGGGGCCGTCGCCGATGGGGGTGTTCTGCTGGTAGTGGTCGGCGAGCT
GCACGCCGCCGTCCTCGATGTTGTGGCGGATCTTGAAGTTGGCCTTGATGCCGTTCTTCTGCTTGTCGGC
GGTGATATAGACGTTGTGGCTGTTGTAGTTGTACTCCAGCTTGTGCCCCAGGATGTTGCCGTCCTCCTTG
AAGTCGATGCCCTTCAGCTCGATGCGGTTCACCAGGGTGTCGCCCTCGAACTTCACCTCGGCGCGGGTCT
TGTAGTTGCCGTCGTCCTTGAAGAAGATGGTGCGCTCCTGGACGTAGCCTTCGGGCATGGCGGACTTGAA
GAAGTCGTGCTGCTTCATGTGGTCGGGGTAGCGGGCGAAGCACTGCACGCCGTAGCCCAGGGTGGTCACG
AGGGTGGGCCAGGGCACGGGCAGCTTGCCGGTGGTGCAGATCAGCTTCAGGGTCAGCTTGCCGTAGGTGG
CATCGCCCTCGCCCTCGCCGGACACGCTGAACTTGTGGCCGTTTACGTCGCCGTCCAGCTCGACCAGGAT
GGGCACCACCCCGGTGAACAGCTCCTCGCCCTTGCTCACCATGGTGGCGACCGGTAGCGCTAGCTTCGAA
AGATCTGGATCCCAGAAGCAAATGTAAGCAATAGATGGCTCTGCCCTGACTTTTATGCCCAGCCCGAGCT
CACCGCTGGCTGTGGCCTTATGGGCCCAGGGTCCTGAATGCCCTCCTTCACTCTTCTTCTTCCCCACCCG
CATGCCCCATCCTCGGACCCAAAACTGTAGCAGTGAATTGATGAGTCCAGCGCAAAGCACGCCCCACACA
CACAGGGCTCACTGCGGAGCACGTCAACCACCACTGTCTCCGTGGCAACCGGGGGTTTAATTAACAGGCT
GCAGCCCCATCACCATAGCAACAGCACCCCAACAGCCCCTCATTCCTCTGCAGACTCAGTCCATCTTCCC
TCTTTCCCAATCCGGACCACGCGTGCGGCCGCAGGAACCCCTAGTGATGGAGTTGGCCACTCCCTCTCTG
CGCGCTCGCTCGCTCACTGAGGCCGGGCGACCAAAGGTCGCCCGACGCCCGGGCGGCCTCAGTGAGCGAG
CGAGCGCGCAGCTGCCTGCAGGACATGTGAGCAAAAGGCCAGCAAAAGGCCAGGAACCGTAAAAAGGCCG
CGTTGCTGGCGTTTTTCCATAGGCTCCGCCCCCCTGACGAGCATCACAAAAATCGACGCTCAAGTCAGAG
GTGGCGAAACCCGACAGGACTATAAAGATACCAGGCGTTTCCCCCTGGAAGCTCCCTCGTGCGCTCTCCT
GTTCCGACCCTGCCGCTTACCGGATACCTGTCCGCCTTTCTCCCTTCGGGAAGCGTGGCGCTTTCTCATA
GCTCACGCTGTAGGTATCTCAGTTCGGTGTAGGTCGTTCGCTCCAAGCTGGGCTGTGTGCACGAACCCCC
CGTTCAGCCCGACCGCTGCGCCTTATCCGGTAACTATCGTCTTGAGTCCAACCCGGTAAGACACGACTTA
TCGCCACTGGCAGCAGCCACTGGTAACAGGATTAGCAGAGCGAGGTATGTAGGCGGTGCTACAGAGTTCT
TGAAGTGGTGGCCTAACTACGGCTACACTAGAAGAACAGTATTTGGTATCTGCGCTCTGCTGAAGCCAGT
TACCTTCGGAAAAAGAGTTGGTAGCTCTTGATCCGGCAAACAAACCACCGCTGGTAGCGGTGGTTTTTTT
GTTTGCAAGCAGCAGATTACGCGCAGAAAAAAAGGATCTCAAGAAGATCCTTTGATCTTTTCTACGGGGT
CTGACGCTCAGTGGAACGAAAACTCACGTTAAGGGATTTTGGTCATGAGATTATCAAAAAGGATCTTCAC
CTAGATCCTTTTAAATTAAAAATGAAGTTTTAAATCAATCTAAAGTATATATGAGTAAACTTGGTCTGAC
AGTTACCAATGCTTAATCAGTGAGGCACCTATCTCAGCGATCTGTCTATTTCGTTCATCCATAGTTGCCT
GACTCCCCGTCGTGTAGATAACTACGATACGGGAGGGCTTACCATCTGGCCCCAGTGCTGCAATGATACC
GCGAGACCCACGCTCACCGGCTCCAGATTTATCAGCAATAAACCAGCCAGCCGGAAGGGCCGAGCGCAGA
AGTGGTCCTGCAACTTTATCCGCCTCCATCCAGTCTATTAATTGTTGCCGGGAAGCTAGAGTAAGTAGTT
CGCCAGTTAATAGTTTGCGCAACGTTGTTGCCATTGCTACAGGCATCGTGGTGTCACGCTCGTCGTTTGG
TATGGCTTCATTCAGCTCCGGTTCCCAACGATCAAGGCGAGTTACATGATCCCCCATGTTGTGCAAAAAA
GCGGTTAGCTCCTTCGGTCCTCCGATCGTTGTCAGAAGTAAGTTGGCCGCAGTGTTATCACTCATGGTTA
TGGCAGCACTGCATAATTCTCTTACTGTCATGCCATCCGTAAGATGCTTTTCTGTGACTGGTGAGTACTC
AACCAAGTCATTCTGAGAATAGTGTATGCGGCGACCGAGTTGCTCTTGCCCGGCGTCAATACGGGATAAT
ACCGCGCCACATAGCAGAACTTTAAAAGTGCTCATCATTGGAAAACGTTCTTCGGGGCGAAAACTCTCAA
GGATCTTACCGCTGTTGAGATCCAGTTCGATGTAACCCACTCGTGCACCCAACTGATCTTCAGCATCTTT
TACTTTCACCAGCGTTTCTGGGTGAGCAAAAACAGGAAGGCAAAATGCCGCAAAAAAGGGAATAAGGGCG
ACACGGAAATGTTGAATACTCATACTCTTCCTTTTTCAATATTATTGAAGCATTT
